>Addgene plasmid #121405 | pCu-Atg17(416) (L105D) | addgene full sequence | sequence record 236136 | Addgene NGS Result
AGCGAGGAAGCGGAAGAGCGCCCAATACGCAAACCGCCTCTCCCCGCGCGTTGGCCGATTCATTAATGCA
GCTGGCACGACAGGTTTCCCGACTGGAAAGCGGGCAGTGAGCGCAACGCAATTAATGTGAGTTAGCTCAC
TCATTAGGCACCCCAGGCTTTACACTTTATGCTTCCGGCTCGTATGTTGTGTGGAATTGTGAGCGGATAA
CAATTTCACACAGGAAACAGCTATGACCATGATTACGCCAAGCGCGCAATTAACCCTCACTAAAGGGAAC
AAAAGCTGGAGCTCCTAGTTAGAAAAAGACATTTTTGCTGTCAGTCACTGTCAAGAGATTCTTTTGCTGG
CATTTCTTCTAGAAGCAAAAAGAGCGATGCGTCTTTTCCGCTGAACCGTTCCAGCAAAAAAGACTACCAA
CGCAATATGGATTGTCAGAATCATATAAAAGAGAAGCAAATAACTCCTTGTCTTGTATCAATTGCATTAT
AATATCTTCTTGTTAGTGCAATATCATATAGAAGTCATCGACTAGTGGATCCCCCGGGCTGCAGGAATTC
GATATCAAGCTTATCGATATGAACGAAGCAGATGTTACAAAATTTGTTAATAATGCCAGGAAAACGCTGA
CCGATGCTCAACTTTTATGTTCAAGTGCTAATTTAAGGATTGTAGATATTAAGAAAAAATTGTCATCTTG
GCAGTTGAGTATTTCAAAACTCAATTTTCTAATAGTTGGCTTGAGACAGCAAGGAAAGTTTCTTTACACT
ATTTTAAAGGAAGGCATTGGGACAAAGCTAATCCAGAAACAATGGAATCAAGCTGTCTTAGTGGTCTTAG
TTGATGAGATGAAGTACTGGCAATATGAAATCACTTCTAAAGTACAAAGGGACGATGGTATAGTAAATGA
ATTGAGCATATCAGAAAAAGATGATACCGATCCCTCTAAACTAGGAGATTACATCTCGAGAGACAACGTT
AACTTATTGAATGACAAACTGAAAGAAGTGCCAGTAATTGAGCGTCAAATTGAAAACATTAAGCTTCAAT
ACGAAAATATGGTCAGAAAAGTTAACAAAGAACTGATTGATACCAAGTTGACGGACGTAACTCAAAAATT
CCAAAGTAAATTTGGTATAGATAACCTGATGGAAACAAATGTTGCAGAGCAGTTTAGCAGGGAACTAACG
GACCTTGAAAAAGATTTAGCAGAGATAATGAATTCATTGACACAGCACTTTGATAAGACATTGCTGTTAC
AAGATAAAAAAATTGATAACGATGAACGTGAGGAGCTGTTTAAGGTGGTACAAGGCGACGACAAAGAACT
ATACAACATTTTCAAAACTCTGCATGAGGTAATTGATGACGTGGACAAAACAATTCTTAACTTGGGTCAA
TTTTTGCAGGCAAAAATAAAGGAAAAGACAGAACTACACAGCGAAGTTTCTGAAATAATAAACGATTTCA
ATAGAAATTTGGAATATCTATTAATCTTTAAAGATATTTCCAATCTGATTGATAGCTTCAAAAATTCCTG
TACACAAGATATTCAAACAACTAAGGAACTTTGTGAATTTTATGATAATTTTGAAGAAAGCTACGGTAAC
TTAGTTCTAGAAGCAAAGAGGAGAAAGGATGTGGCAAACAGAATGAAAACTATATTGAAAGATTGTGAAA
AGCAGTTGCAGAATTTAGATGCTCAGGACCAGGAAGAACGTCAGAATTTTATAGCGGAAAATGGAACTTA
TCTTCCTGAGACAATCTGGCCCGGTAAAATTGACGATTTTTCTTCCCTGTACACTTTAAATTACAACGTG
AAGAATCCTTAGGTCGACCTCGAGTCATGTAATTAGTTATGTCACGCTTACATTCACGCCCTCCCCCCAC
ATCCGCTCTAACCGAAAAGGAAGGAGTTAGACAACCTGAAGTCTAGGTCCCTATTTATTTTTTTATAGTT
ATGTTAGTATTAAGAACGTTATTTATATTTCAAATTTTTCTTTTTTTTCTGTACAGACGCGTGTACGCAT
GTAACATTATACTGAAAACCTTGCTTGAGAAGGTTTTGGGACGCTCGAAGGCTTTAATTTGCGGCCGGTA
CCCAATTCGCCCTATAGTGAGTCGTATTACGCGCGCTCACTGGCCGTCGTTTTACAACGTCGTGACTGGG
AAAACCCTGGCGTTACCCAACTTAATCGCCTTGCAGCACATCCCCCTTTCGCCAGCTGGCGTAATAGCGA
AGAGGCCCGCACCGATCGCCCTTCCCAACAGTTGCGCAGCCTGAATGGCGAATGG
[124 nt withheld, positions 2296-2419]
C
[91 nt withheld, positions 2421-2511]
A
[49 nt withheld, positions 2513-2561]
CCTTTGACGTTGGAGTCCACGTTCTTT
[37 nt withheld, positions 2589-2625]
ACCCTATCTCGGTCTATTCTTTTGATTTATAAGGGATTTTGCCGATTTCGGCCTATTGGTTAAAAAATGA
GCTGATTTAACAAAAATTTAACGCGAATTTTAACAAAATATTAACGCTTACAATTTCCTGATGCGGTATT
TTCTCCTTACGCATCTGTGCGGTATTTCACACCGCATAGGGTAATAACTGATATAATTAAATTGAAGCTC
TAATTTGTGAGTTTAGTATACATGCATTTACTTATAATACAGTTTTTTAGTTTTGCTGGCCGCATCTTCT
CAAATATGCTTCCCAGCCTGCTTTTCTGTAACGTTCACCCTCTACCTTAGCATCCCTTCCCTTTGCAAAT
AGTCCTCTTCCAACAATAATAATGTCAGATCCTGTAGAGACCACATCATCCACGGTTCTATACTGTTGAC
CCAATGCGTCTCCCTTGTCATCTAAACCCACACCGGGTGTCATAATCAACCAATCGTAACCTTCATCTCT
TCCACCCATGTCTCTTTGAGCAATAAAGCCGATAACAAAATCTTTGTCGCTCTTCGCAATGTCAACAGTA
CCCTTAGTATATTCTCCAGTAGATAGGGAGCCCTTGCATGACAATTCTGCTAACATCAAAAGGCCTCTAG
GTTCCTTTGTTACTTCTTCTGCCGCCTGCTTCAAACCGCTAACAATACCTGGGCCCACCACACCGTGTGC
ATTCGTAATGTCTGCCCATTCTGCTATTCTGTATACACCCGCAGAGTACTGCAATTTGACTGTATTACCA
ATGTCAGCAAATTTTCTGTCTTCGAAGAGTAAAAAATTGTACTTGGCGGATAATGCCTTTAGCGGCTTAA
CTGTGCCCTCCATGGAAAAATCAGTCAAGATATCCACATGTGTTTTTAGTAAACAAATTTTGGGACCTAA
TGCTTCAACTAACTCCAGTAATTCCTTGGTGGTACGAACATCCAATGAAGCACACAAGTTTGTTTGCTTT
TCGTGCATGATATTAAATAGCTTGGCAGCAACAGGACTAGGATGAGTAGCAGCACGTTCCTTATATGTAG
CTTTCGACATGATTTATCTTCGTTTCCTGCAGGTTTTTGTTCTGTGCAGTTGGGTTAAGAATACTGGGCA
ATTTCATGTTTCTTCAACACTACATATGCGTATATATACCAATCTAAGTCTGTGCTCCTTCCTTCGTTCT
TCCTTCTGTTCGGAGATTACCGAATCAAAAAAATTTCAAGGAAACCGAAATCAAAAAAAAGAATAAAAAA
AAAATGATGAATTGAAAAGGTGGTATGGTGCACTCTCAGTACAATCTGCTCTGATGCCGCATAGTTAAGC
CAGCCCCGACACCCGCCAACACCCGCTGACGCGCCCTGACGGGCTTGTCTGCTCCCGGCATCCGCTTACA
GACAAGCTGTGACCGTCTCCGGGAGCTGCATGTGTCAGAGGTTTTCACCGTCATCACCGAAACGCGCGAG
ACGAAAGGGCCTCGTGATACGCCTATTTTTATAGGTTAATGTCATGATAATAATGGTTTCTTAGACGGAT
CGCTTGCCTGTAACTTACACGCGCCTCGTATCTTTTAATGATGGAATAATTTGGGAATTTACTCTGTGTT
TATTTATTTTTATGTTTTGTATTTGGATTTTAGAAAGTAAATAAAGAAGGTAGAAGAGTTACGGAATGAA
GAAAAAAAAATAAACAAAGGTTTAAAAAATTTCAACAAAAAGCGTACTTTACATATATATTTATTAGACA
AGAAAAGCAGATTAAATAGATATACATTCGATTAACGATAAGTAAAATGTAAAATCACAGGATTTTCGTG
TGTGGTCTTCTACACAGACAAGATGAAACAATTCGGCATTAATACCTGAGAGCAGGAAGAGCAAGATAAA
AGGTAGTATTTGTTGGCGATCCCCCTAGAGTCTTTTACATCTTCGGAAAACAAAAACTATTTTTTCTTTA
ATTTCTTTTTTTACTTTCTATTTTTAATTTATATATTTATATTAAAAAATTTAAATTATAATTATTTTTA
TAGCACGTGATGAAAAGGACCCAGGTGGCACTTTTCGGGGAAATGTGCGCGGAACCCCTATTTGTTTATT
TTTCTAAATACATTCAAATATGTATCCGCTCATGAGACAATAACCCTGATAAATGCTTCAATAATATTGA
AAAAGGAAGAGTATGAGTATTCAACATTTCCGTGTCGCCCTTATTCCCTTTTTTGCGGCATTTTGCCTTC
CTGTTTTTGCTCACCCAGAAACGCTGGTGAAAGTAAAAGATGCTGAAGATCAGTTGGGTGCACGAGTGGG
TTACATCGAACTGGATCTCAACAGCGGTAAGATCCTTGAGAGTTTTCGCCCCGAAGAACGTTTTCCAATG
ATGAGCACTTTTAAAGTTCTGCTATGTGGCGCGGTATTATCCCGTATTGACGCCGGGCAAGAGCAACTCG
GTCGCCGCATACACTATTCTCAGAATGACTTGGTTGAGTACTCACCAGTCACAGAAAAGCATCTTACGGA
TGGCATGACAGTAAGAGAATTATGCAGTGCTGCCATAACCATGAGTGATAACACTGCGGCCAACTTACTT
CTGACAACGATCGGAGGACCGAAGGAGCTAACCGCTTTTTTGCACAACATGGGGGATCATGTAACTCGCC
TTGATCGTTGGGAACCGGAGCTGAATGAAGCCATACCAAACGACGAGCGTGACACCACGATGCCTGTAGC
AATGGCAACAACGTTGCGCAAACTATTAACTGGCGAACTACTTACTCTAGCTTCCCGGCAACAATTAATA
GACTGGATGGAGGCGGATAAAGTTGCAGGACCACTTCTGCGCTCGGCCCTTCCGGCTGGCTGGTTTATTG
CTGATAAATCTGGAGCCGGTGAGCGTGGGTCTCGCGGTATCATTGCAGCACTGGGGCCAGATGGTAAGCC
CTCCCGTATCGTAGTTATCTACACGACGGGGAGTCAGGCAACTATGGATGAACGAAATAGACAGATCGCT
GAGATAGGTGCCTCACTGATTAAGCATTGGTAACTGTCAGACCAAGTTTACTCATATATACTTTAGATTG
ATTTAAAACTTCATTTTTAATTTAAAAGGATCTAGGTGAAGATCCTTTTTGATAATCTCATGACCAAAAT
CCCTTAACGTGAGTTTTCGTTCCACTGAGCGTCAGACCCCGTAGAAAAGATCAAAGGATCTTCTTGAGAT
CCTTTTTTTCTGCGCGTAATCTGCTGCTTGCAAACAAAAAAACCACCGCTACCAGCGGTGGTTTGTTTGC
CGGATCAAGAGCTACCAACTCTTTTTCCGAAGGTAACTGGCTTCAGCAGAGCGCAGATACCAAATACTGT
TCTTCTAGTGTAGCCGTAGTTAGGCCACCACTTCAAGAACTCTGTAGCACCGCCTACATACCTCGCTCTG
CTAATCCTGTTACCAGTGGCTGCTGCCAGTGGCGATAAGTCGTGTCTTACCGGGTTGGACTCAAGACGAT
AGTTACCGGATAAGGCGCAGCGGTCGGGCTGAACGGGGGGTTCGTGCACACAGCCCAGCTTGGAGCGAAC
GACCTACACCGAACTGAGATACCTACAGCGTGAGCTATGAGAAAGCGCCACGCTTCCCGAAGGGAGAAAG
GCGGACAGGTATCCGGTAAGCGGCAGGGTCGGAACAGGAGAGCGCACGAGGGAGCTTCCAGGGGGAAACG
CCTGGTATCTTTATAGTCCTGTCGGGTTTCGCCACCTCTGACTTGAGCGTCGATTTTTGTGATGCTCGTC
AGGGGGGCGGAGCCTATGGAAAAACGCCAGCAACGCGGCCTTTTTACGGTTCCTGGCCTTTTGCTGGCCT
TTTGCTCACATGTTCTTTCCTGCGTTATCCCCTGATTCTGTGGATAACCGTATTACCGCCTTTGAGTGAG
CTGATACCGCTCGCCGCAGCCGAACGACCGAGCGCAGCGAGTCAGTG
Features (pLannotate 1.2.2; 21 found; start..end, strand, type, name):
     18..110     +  CDS            lacI (fragment): lac repressor; lacI; The lac repressor binds to the lac operator to inhibit transcription in E. coli. This inhibition can be relieved by adding lactose or isopropyl-β-D-thiogalactopyranoside (IPTG).
    123..144     +  protein_bind   CAP binding site: CAP binding activates transcription in the presence of cAMP. E. coli catabolite activator protein
    159..189     +  promoter       lac promoter: promoter for the E. coli lac operon
    197..213     +  protein_bind   lac operator: The lac repressor binds to the lac operator to inhibit transcription in E. coli. This inhibition can be relieved by adding lactose or isopropyl-β-D-thiogalactopyranoside (IPTG). lac repressor encoded by lacI
    258..276     +  promoter       T3 promoter: promoter for bacteriophage T3 RNA polymerase
    295..529     +  promoter       CUP1 promoter: S. cerevisiae CUP1; inducible metallothionein promoter, regulated by Cu2+
    531..579     +  misc_feature   MCS (fragment): pBluescript multiple cloning site
    579..1829    +  CDS            ATG17: ATG17_YEAST - Also known as APG17. Experimental evidence at protein level: Swiss-Prot protein existence level 1. Autophagy-specific protein that functions with ATG13, ATG29, and CIS1/ATG31 in response to autophagy-inducing signals as a scaffold to recruit other ATG proteins to organize pre-autophagosomal structure (PAS) formation. Modulates the timing and magnitude of the autophagy response, such as the size of the sequestering vesicles, through interacting with and regulating ATG1 kinase activity. Plays particularly a role in pexophagy and nucleophagy. With ATG13, is required for ATG1 activat
   1845..2092    +  terminator     CYC1 terminator: S. cerevisiae CYC1; transcription terminator for CYC1
   2111..2129    -  promoter       T7 promoter: promoter for bacteriophage T7 RNA polymerase
   2137..2292    +  CDS            lacZα (fragment): LacZα fragment of β-galactosidase; lacZ fragment
   2296..2724    +  rep_origin     f1 ori (sequence partly withheld): f1 bacteriophage origin of replication; arrow indicates direction of (+) strand synthesis
   2752..2803    -  misc_feature   bom (fragment): basis of mobility region from pBR322
   2882..3685    -  CDS            URA3: orotidine-5'-phosphate decarboxylase, required for uracil biosynthesis; S. cerevisiae URA3; yeast auxotrophic marker, counterselectable with 5-fluoroorotic acid (5-FOA)
   3686..3901    -  promoter       URA3 promoter: S. cerevisiae URA3
   3909..3958    -  misc_feature   bom (fragment): basis of mobility region from pBR322
   4060..4095    -  CDS            rop (fragment): Rop protein, which maintains plasmids at low copy number; rop
   4163..4666    -  misc_feature   CEN/ARS: S. cerevisiae CEN6 centromere fused to an autonomously replicating sequence
   4703..4807    +  promoter       AmpR promoter: bla
   4808..5668    +  CDS            AmpR: β-lactamase; bla; confers resistance to ampicillin, carbenicillin, and related antibiotics
   5839..6427    +  rep_origin     ori: high-copy-number ColE1/pMB1/pBR322/pUC origin of replication
