[The description below was written by a language model from this plasmid's Addgene catalogue record and pLannotate feature annotations shown in this document.]
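Description:
pCu-Atg17(416) (L105D) is a yeast expression plasmid built on the pRS416 backbone, a low-copy centromeric shuttle vector for Saccharomyces cerevisiae and E. coli. In yeast it is maintained by a CEN6/ARS element, which gives stable segregation at roughly single-copy levels, and is selected through the URA3 auxotrophic marker (driven by its own promoter), which can also be counterselected with 5-FOA. In bacteria it replicates from a high-copy ColE1/pUC-type origin and is selected with ampicillin via the β-lactamase gene. The backbone also carries an f1 origin, remnants of the lac promoter/operator and lacZα region, and flanking T3 and T7 promoters inherited from the pBluescript-style cloning site. Short annotated fragments of lacI, rop and bom are backbone remnants rather than functional parts.

The payload is a cassette of about 1.8 kb, cloned between SacI and KpnI sites, consisting of the copper-regulated CUP1 metallothionein promoter, the ATG17 open reading frame, and the CYC1 transcription terminator. ATG17 encodes an autophagy scaffold protein that acts with Atg13, Atg29 and Atg31 to organise the pre-autophagosomal structure and to regulate Atg1 kinase activity. This version carries a leucine-to-aspartate substitution at residue 105; no epitope tag or reporter is annotated. The CUP1 promoter allows expression to be adjusted with Cu2+. The stated purpose is simply Atg17 expression, and the associated study concerns how the Atg17-Atg31-Atg29 complex cooperates with Atg11 to recruit the Vam7 SNARE for autophagosome–vacuole fusion. The record does not state what specific defect the L105D mutation is meant to produce, but a point mutant like this would typically be compared with wild-type Atg17.
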