Addgene plasmid #121405: pCu-Atg17(416) (L105D)
Purpose: Expressing Atg17
Depositing lab: Daniel Klionsky. Depositing organization: University of Michigan. Publication: The Atg17-Atg31-Atg29 Complex Coordinates with Atg11 to Recruit the Vam7 SNARE and Mediate Autophagosome-Vacuole Fusion. Liu X, Mao K, Yu AYH, Omairi-Nasser A, Austin J 2nd, Glick BS, Yip CK, Klionsky DJ. Curr Biol. 2016 Jan 25;26(2):150-160. doi: 10.1016/j.cub.2015.11.054. Epub 2016 Jan 7. PubMed 26774783.
Backbone
  Vector backbone: pRS416
  Vector type: Yeast Expression
  Selectable markers: URA3
Growth in bacteria
  Bacterial resistance: Ampicillin, 100 μg/mL
  Growth temperature: 37°C
  Growth strain: DH5alpha
  Copy number: Unknown
Gene/Insert
  Gene/Insert name: CUP1p-ATG17 ORF-CYC1 terminator (alt name: ATG17)
  Species: S. cerevisiae (budding yeast), Synthetic
  Insert size (bp): 1802
  Mutation: Leucine 105 to Aspartic acid
  Promoter: CUP1 promoter
  Cloning method: Restriction Enzyme; 5′ cloning site Sac1 (unknown if destroyed); 3′ cloning site Kpn1 (unknown if destroyed)
  Sequencing primers: 5′ tgggaagggcgatcggtg
Terms and licenses: Academic/Nonprofit Terms; Industry Terms: Not Available to Industry
How to cite: pCu-Atg17(416) (L105D) was a gift from Daniel Klionsky (Addgene plasmid # 121405 ; http://n2t.net/addgene:121405 ; RRID:Addgene_121405)
